>Addgene plasmid #146777 | pT7-EGFP-C1-HsTAB182_K | addgene full sequence | sequence record 412554 | Addgene NGS Result
CGTTACATAACTTACGGTAAATGGCCCGCCTGGCTGACCGCCCAACGACCCCCGCCCATTGACGTCAATA
ATGACGTATGTTCCCATAGTAACGCCAATAGGGACTTTCCATTGACGTCAATGGGTGGAGTATTTACGGT
AAACTGCCCACTTGGCAGTACATCAAGTGTATCATATGCCAAGTACGCCCCCTATTGACGTCAATGACGG
TAAATGGCCCGCCTGGCATTATGCCCAGTACATGACCTTATGGGACTTTCCTACTTGGCAGTACATCTAC
GTATTAGTCATCGCTATTACCATGGTGATGCGGTTTTGGCAGTACATCAATGGGCGTGGATAGCGGTTTG
ACTCACGGGGATTTCCAAGTCTCCACCCCATTGACGTCAATGGGAGTTTGTTTTGGCACCAAAATCAACG
GGACTTTCCAAAATGTCGTAACAACTCCGCCCCATTGACGCAAATGGGCGGTAGGCGTGTACGGTGGGAG
GTCTATATAAGCAGAGCTCTCTGGCTAACTAGAGAACCCACTGCTTACTGGCTTATCGAAATTAATACGA
CTCACTATAGGGAGACCCAAGCTCTAGCGCTACCGGTCGCCACCATGGTGAGCAAGGGCGAGGAGCTGTT
CACCGGGGTGGTGCCCATCCTGGTCGAGCTGGACGGCGACGTAAACGGCCACAAGTTCAGCGTGTCCGGC
GAGGGCGAGGGCGATGCCACCTACGGCAAGCTGACCCTGAAGTTCATCTGCACCACCGGCAAGCTGCCCG
TGCCCTGGCCCACCCTCGTGACCACCCTGACCTACGGCGTGCAGTGCTTCAGCCGCTACCCCGACCACAT
GAAGCAGCACGACTTCTTCAAGTCCGCCATGCCCGAAGGCTACGTCCAGGAGCGCACCATCTTCTTCAAG
GACGACGGCAACTACAAGACCCGCGCCGAGGTGAAGTTCGAGGGCGACACCCTGGTGAACCGCATCGAGC
TGAAGGGCATCGACTTCAAGGAGGACGGCAACATCCTGGGGCACAAGCTGGAGTACAACTACAACAGCCA
CAACGTCTATATCATGGCCGACAAGCAGAAGAACGGCATCAAGGTGAACTTCAAGATCCGCCACAACATC
GAGGACGGCAGCGTGCAGCTCGCCGACCACTACCAGCAGAACACCCCCATCGGCGACGGCCCCGTGCTGC
TGCCCGACAACCACTACCTGAGCACCCAGTCCGCCCTGAGCAAAGACCCCAACGAGAAGCGCGATCACAT
GGTCCTGCTGGAGTTCGTGACCGCCGCCGGGATCACTCTCGGCATGGACGAGCTGTACAAGTCCGGACTC
AGATCTCGAGCTCAAGCTTCGAATTCTGCAGTCGACGGTACCGCGGGCCCATCAAAAGTGTCTACTCTCA
GGGAAAGCTCAGCCATGGCTTCCCCACTGCCCCGGGAGATGGAGGAGGAGCTGGTGCCTACTGGCTCTGA
GCCAGGTGACACTCGGGCCAAACCCCCTGTCAAGCCCAAACCCCGGGCCCTGCCTGCCAAGCCAGCCCTG
CCTGCCAAACCCAGCCTGCTGGTGCCTGTTGGGCCTCGGCCTCCCCGGGGTCCCCTGGCTGAGTTGCCTT
CTGCCAGGAAGATGAACATGCTGGCAGGACCCCAGCCCTATGGTGGCAGCAAGCGCCCCCTTCCCTTTGC
ACCAAGGCCTGCGGTTGAGGCCTCCACTGGAGGAGAAGCCACCCAAGAGACTGGGAAAGAGGAGGCTGGG
AAAGAGGAGCCACCCCCTTTGACACCCCCAGCTCGATGTGCAGCCCCAGGGGGTGTACGGAAGGCCCCTG
CCCCTTTCCGCCCAGCCTCAGAGCGCTTCGCGGCCACCACGGTGGAAGAGATCCTGGCCAAGATGGAGCA
GCCTCGGAAGGAGGTCCTTGCCAGCCCCGACCGCCTGTGGGGTTCCCGCCTCACCTTTAACCACGATGGC
AGCTCGCGATATGGCCCCAGGACCTATGGCACGACCACTGCTCCCAGGGATGAGGATGGCAGCACCCTCT
TCAGGGGATGGTCCCAGGAGGGGCCAGTAAAGTCTCCAGCAGAGTGCCGGGAAGAGCACAGCAAGACCCC
TGAGGAGAGGAGCCTTCCTTCCGACCTGGCCTTCAACGGGGACCTGGCTAAGGCAGCCAGCTCGGAGCTA
CCTGCTGATATTTCCAAGCCCTGGATTCCCTCAAGTCCAGCCCCCTCCTCAGAGAATGGAGGCCCTGCCA
GCCCAGGCCTCCCCGCAGAAGCCTCAGGCTCAGGCCCTGGCTCTCCCCATCTTCACCCGCCTGATAAGAG
TTCTCCCTGCCACTCACAGCTTCTGGAAGCCCAGACTCCTGAAGCTTCCCAGGCTTCTCCCTGCCCCGCT
GTGACTCCATCAGCTCCAAGTGCAGCCCTGCCTGACGAGGGCTCCCGCCACACCCCCAGCCCGGGGCTCC
CTGCCGAGGGGGCTCCAGAGGCCCCCAGACCCAGCAGCCCACCCCCTGAGGTCTTGGAGCCCCATAGCCT
GGATCAGCCCCCTGCCACCTCACCCCGGCCCCTGATCGAGGTGGGTGAGTTGCTGGATCTCACTCGGACG
TTTCCATCTGGCGGGGAGGAGGAGGCCAAGGGTGACGCACACCTCCGCCCCACCAGCCTGGTTCAGCGCC
GATTCTCTGAAGGTGTGCTCCAGTCACCCAGTCAGGACCAGGAGAAGCTGGGGGGCTCGCTGGCTGCCCT
GCCCCAAGGCCAGGGGAGCCAGTTGGCCCTGGATCGTCCCTTTGGGGCAGAGTCCAACTGGAGCTTATCA
CAGTCCTTCGAATGGACCTTCCCCACGAGGCCCTCGGGTCTGGGCGTGTGGCGGCTGGACTCCCCGCCTC
CCTCCCCCATCACTGAAGCCAGTGAGGCCGCCGAGGCTGCTGAGGCTGGCAACTTGGCCGTTTCCAGCAG
GGAAGAAGGAGTGTCTCAGCAGGGGCAAGGGGCTGGGTCAGCTCCAAGTGGGTCAGGAAGTTCCTGGGTG
CAGGGGGATGATCCAAGCATGTCCCTCACCCAGAAGGGCGATGGGGAGAGTCAACCTCAATTCCCAGCTG
TTCCCCTTGAGCCCCTGCCTACAACTGAGGGCACACCTGGATTACCTTTGCAGCAGGCAGAGGAGAGATA
CGAGTCGCAGGAGCCCTTGGCTGGACAGGAGTCCCCTCTCCCCCTGGCTACCAGGGAGGCAGCCTTGCCC
ATCCTGGAGCCAGTCCTGGGGCAGGAGCAGCCAGCAGCCCCTGACCAGCCCTGTGTTCTCTTTGCTGATG
CCCCTGAGCCTGGACAGGCACTGCCTGTTGAGGAGGAGGCCGTGACCCTAGCCCGGGCTGAGACCACCCA
AGCCAGGACAGAGGCTCAAGACTTGTGTAGGGCATCCCCCGAGCCTCCAGGCCCTGAAAGCAGCTCCCGC
TGGCTGGACGACCTCCTGGCTTCACCACCACCCAGTGGTGGCGGTGCAAGGCGGGGAGCTGGAGCTGAGC
TGAAGGACACACAGTCCCCAAGTACCTGCTCTGAGGGACTCCTTGGCTGGTCCCAGAAAGATCTGCAGAG
TGAATTTGGGATCACAGGAGACCCACAGCCCAGCAGTTTCAGTCCTTCCAGCTGGTGTCAAGGTGCTTCT
CAGGACTATGGCCTTGGGGGTGCAAGCCCTAGAGGAGACCCAGGTCTCGGAGAGAGGGACTGGACCAGCA
AGTATGGGCAAGGAGCAGGGGAAGGGAGCACCAGGGAGTGGGCCAGCAGGTGTGGCATCGGCCAGGAGGA
GATGGAGGCCAGCAGCAGCCAAGACCAGAGTAAAGTGTCTGCCCCAGGGGTGCTCACAGCCCAGGACCGG
GTAGTTGGAAAGCCAGCCCAGCTTGGCACTCAGCGGAGCCAGGAGGCAGATGTTCAGGACTGGGAGTTCA
GAAAGAGGGATTCCCAGGGCACTTACTCCAGCCGGGATGCAGAACTCCAGGACCAGGAATTCGGAAAGAG
AGATTCACTGGGTACCTACAGTAGTCGAGATGTAAGCCTTGGGGACTGGGAATTTGGGAAGAGAGATTCT
CTGGGTGCTTATGCCAGCCAAGATGCCAACGAGCAGGGCCAGGATTTGGGGAAGAGGGACCACCATGGTA
GGTACAGCAGCCAGGATGCCGATGAGCAGGACTGGGAGTTTCAGAAGAGAGATGTGTCACTCGGCACCTA
TGGCAGCCGGGCTGCGGAGCCACAGGAACAGGAGTTTGGGAAGAGCGCTTGGATAAGGGACTACAGCAGT
GGTGGCAGCTCCAGGACCCTTGACGCCCAGGACAGAAGCTTTGGAACGAGACCCCTGAGCTCTGGGTTCA
GCCCCGAGGAAGCCCAGCAACAGGATGAGGAATTTGAGAAGAAGATTCCAAGTGTGGAAGACAGCCTTGG
AGAGGGCAGCAGGGATGCTGGCCGGCCAGGAGAGAGAGGATCCGGGGGCTTGTTCAGTCCTAGCACTGCC
CACGTGCCGGATGGGGCACTCGGGCAGAGAGACCAGAGCAGCTGGCAAAACAGTGATGCTAGCCAGGAGG
TGGGAGGGCATCAGGAGAGACAGCAGGCAGGGGCTCAGGGCCCTGGCAGTGCTGACCTGGAAGATGGGGA
GATGGGAAAGCGAGGCTGGGTCGGTGAGTTTAGCCTCAGTGTTGGCCCCCAGCGAGAGGCAGCATTTAGC
CCAGGGCAGCAGGACTGGAGCCGGGACTTCTGCATCGAGGCCAGTGAGAGGAGCTATCAGTTTGGCATCA
TTGGCAACGACAGAGTGAGTGGTGCTGGCTTTAGCCCTTCTAGCAAGATGGAAGGTGGTCACTTTGTGCC
TCCTGGGAAGACCACAGCTGGCTCGGTGGACTGGACTGACCAGCTGGGTCTCAGGAACTTGGAAGTGTCC
AGCTGTGTGGGTTCTGGGGGCTCTAGCGAGGCCAGGGAGAGTGCCGTGGGACAGATGGGCTGGTCAGGTG
GCCTGAGCTTGAGAGACATGAACCTGACCGGCTGTTTGGAAAGTGGAGGGTCTGAAGAGCCGGGGGGAAT
CGGAGTTGGGGAGAAGGACTGGACTTCTGATGTTAATGTGAAGAGCAAAGATTTGGCTGAGGTCGGGGAG
GGAGGAGGCCACAGCCAGGCCAGAGAGAGTGGCGTGGGGCAGACTGACTGGTCAGGTGTGGAGGCCGGAG
AGTTCCTTAAATCAAGGGAGCGTGGAGTTGGACAGGCAGACTGGACACCTGACCTTGGGCTGAGAAACAT
GGCCCCAGGGGCAGTCTGCAGTCCTGGAGAGTCCAAAGAGCTTGGGGTGGGCCAGATGGACTGGGGTAAC
AATCTGGGCCTGAGGGATTTGGAGGTGACCTGTGACCCAGACTCTGGAGGTTCTCAGGGGCTACGGGGAT
GTGGAGTGGGGCAGATGGACTGGACCCAGGACTTGGCGCCCCAGAATGTGGAGCTCTTTGGGGCTCCAAG
TGAAGCCAGGGAGCATGGGGTGGGCGGGGTGAGCCAGTGCCCAGAGCCCGGCCTGAGGCACAATGGCAGC
TTGTCTCCTGGCCTGGAGGCCAGAGACCCCTTGGAGGCCAGGGAGCTGGGGGTTGGTGAGACAAGTGGGC
CAGAGACCCAGGGTGAAGATTACTCCTCGTCTTCCTTGGAGCCACACCCTGCAGACCCTGGAATGGAGAC
AGGAGAAGCCCTCAGCTTCGGAGCAAGCCCTGGCAGGTGCCCGGCCCGCCCCCCACCCTCCGGCTCCCAG
GGCCTGCTGGAGGAGATGCTGGCAGCCAGCAGCTCCAAGGCGGTGGCTCGGAGGGAGTCAGCGGCCTCGG
GCCTTGGGGGCCTGTTGGAGGAGGAAGGAGCCGGGGCAGGTGCTGCCCAAGAGGAGGTGCTGGAGCCTGG
CAGGGACTCTCCACCCTCCTGGAGGCCGCAGCCTGATGGTGAGGCCAGCCAGACAGAAGACGTGGATGGC
ACCTGGGGCTCTTCAGCAGCCAGGTGGAGCGATCAGGGGCCAGCACAGACTTCTCGGCGACCCTCCCAAG
GCCCTCCTGCCAGATCCCCCAGTCAGGACTTCTCCTTCATTGAGGACACCGAGATCCTCGACAGTGCCAT
GTATCGGAGCCGTGCCAACTTGGGGCGCAAGCGTGGGCACCGGGCCCCGGTCATTCGGCCTGGGGGTACC
TTGGGCCTGTCGGAGGCAGCAGACTCGGATGCACACCTGTTCCAGGACTCTACAGAGCCACGGGCATCTC
GGGTGCCATCTTCAGATGAAGAGGTAGTGGAGGAACCTCAGAGCCGCCGGACACGGATGTCGTTGGGCAC
CAAGGGGCTGAAAGTCAACCTCTTTCCTGGCCTGAGCCCCTCAGCCCTGAAGGCCAAGCTGCGCCCCCGG
AATCGCTCAGCTGAGGAGGGAGAGCTGGCTGAGAGCAAGTCGAGCCAGAAGGAGTCCGCGGTCCAGCGTT
CGAAATCCTGCAAGGTCCCAGGACTGGGAAAGCCCCTCACGTTACCTCCCAAGCCAGAGAAATCCTCAGG
GTCAGAAGGATCGTCGCCCAACTGGCTTCAAGCCCTGAAACTGAAGAAGAAGAAGGTCTGAGATGGGATC
CACCGGATCTAGATAACTGATCATAATCAGCCATACCACATTTGTAGAGGTTTTACTTGCTTTAAAAAAC
CTCCCACACCTCCCCCTGAACCTGAAACATAAAATGAATGCAATTGTTGTTGTTAACTTGTTTATTGCAG
CTTATAATGGTTACAAATAAAGCAATAGCATCACAAATTTCACAAATAAAGCATTTTTTTCACTGCATTC
TAGTTGTGGTTTGTCCAAACTCATCAATGTATCTTAACGCGTAAATTGTAAGCGTTAATATTTTGTTAAA
ATTCGCGTTAAATTTTTGTTAAATCAGCTCATTTTTTAACCAATAGGCCGAAATCGGCAAAATCCCTTAT
AAATCAAAAGAATAGACCGAGATAGGGT
[37 nt withheld, positions 6959-6995]
AAAGAACGTGGACTCCAACGTCAAAGG
[49 nt withheld, positions 7023-7071]
T
[91 nt withheld, positions 7073-7163]
G
[124 nt withheld, positions 7165-7288]
CAGGTGGCACTTTTCGGGGAAATGTGCGCGGAACCCCTATTTGTTTATTTTTCTAAATACATTCAAATAT
GTATCCGCTCATGAGACAATAACCCTGATAAATGCTTCAATAATATTGAAAAAGGAAGAGTCCTGAGGCG
GAAAGAACCAGCTGTGGAATGTGTGTCAGTTAGGGTGTGGAAAGTCCCCAGGCTCCCCAGCAGGCAGAAG
TATGCAAAGCATGCATCTCAATTAGTCAGCAACCAGGTGTGGAAAGTCCCCAGGCTCCCCAGCAGGCAGA
AGTATGCAAAGCATGCATCTCAATTAGTCAGCAACCATAGTCCCGCCCCTAACTCCGCCCATCCCGCCCC
TAACTCCGCCCAGTTCCGCCCATTCTCCGCCCCATGGCTGACTAATTTTTTTTATTTATGCAGAGGCCGA
GGCCGCCTCGGCCTCTGAGCTATTCCAGAAGTAGTGAGGAGGCTTTTTTGGAGGCCTAGGCTTTTGCAAA
GATCGATCAAGAGACAGGATGAGGATCGTTTCGCATGATTGAACAAGATGGATTGCACGCAGGTTCTCCG
GCCGCTTGGGTGGAGAGGCTATTCGGCTATGACTGGGCACAACAGACAATCGGCTGCTCTGATGCCGCCG
TGTTCCGGCTGTCAGCGCAGGGGCGCCCGGTTCTTTTTGTCAAGACCGACCTGTCCGGTGCCCTGAATGA
ACTGCAAGACGAGGCAGCGCGGCTATCGTGGCTGGCCACGACGGGCGTTCCTTGCGCAGCTGTGCTCGAC
GTTGTCACTGAAGCGGGAAGGGACTGGCTGCTATTGGGCGAAGTGCCGGGGCAGGATCTCCTGTCATCTC
ACCTTGCTCCTGCCGAGAAAGTATCCATCATGGCTGATGCAATGCGGCGGCTGCATACGCTTGATCCGGC
TACCTGCCCATTCGACCACCAAGCGAAACATCGCATCGAGCGAGCACGTACTCGGATGGAAGCCGGTCTT
GTCGATCAGGATGATCTGGACGAAGAGCATCAGGGGCTCGCGCCAGCCGAACTGTTCGCCAGGCTCAAGG
CGAGCATGCCCGACGGCGAGGATCTCGTCGTGACCCATGGCGATGCCTGCTTGCCGAATATCATGGTGGA
AAATGGCCGCTTTTCTGGATTCATCGACTGTGGCCGGCTGGGTGTGGCGGACCGCTATCAGGACATAGCG
TTGGCTACCCGTGATATTGCTGAAGAGCTTGGCGGCGAATGGGCTGACCGCTTCCTCGTGCTTTACGGTA
TCGCCGCTCCCGATTCGCAGCGCATCGCCTTCTATCGCCTTCTTGACGAGTTCTTCTGAGCGGGACTCTG
GGGTTCGAAATGACCGACCAAGCGACGCCCAACCTGCCATCACGAGATTTCGATTCCACCGCCGCCTTCT
ATGAAAGGTTGGGCTTCGGAATCGTTTTCCGGGACGCCGGCTGGATGATCCTCCAGCGCGGGGATCTCAT
GCTGGAGTTCTTCGCCCACCCTAGGGGGAGGCTAACTGAAACACGGAAGGAGACAATACCGGAAGGAACC
CGCGCTATGACGGCAATAAAAAGACAGAATAAAACGCACGGTGTTGGGTCGTTTGTTCATAAACGCGGGG
TTCGGTCCCAGGGCTGGCACTCTGTCGATACCCCACCGAGACCCCATTGGGGCCAATACGCCCGCGTTTC
TTCCTTTTCCCCACCCCACCCCCCAAGTTCGGGTGAAGGCCCAGGGCTCGCAGCCAACGTCGGGGCGGCA
GGCCCTGCCATAGCCTCAGGTTACTCATATATACTTTAGATTGATTTAAAACTTCATTTTTAATTTAAAA
GGATCTAGGTGAAGATCCTTTTTGATAATCTCATGACCAAAATCCCTTAACGTGAGTTTTCGTTCCACTG
AGCGTCAGACCCCGTAGAAAAGATCAAAGGATCTTCTTGAGATCCTTTTTTTCTGCGCGTAATCTGCTGC
TTGCAAACAAAAAAACCACCGCTACCAGCGGTGGTTTGTTTGCCGGATCAAGAGCTACCAACTCTTTTTC
CGAAGGTAACTGGCTTCAGCAGAGCGCAGATACCAAATACTGTTCTTCTAGTGTAGCCGTAGTTAGGCCA
CCACTTCAAGAACTCTGTAGCACCGCCTACATACCTCGCTCTGCTAATCCTGTTACCAGTGGCTGCTGCC
AGTGGCGATAAGTCGTGTCTTACCGGGTTGGACTCAAGACGATAGTTACCGGATAAGGCGCAGCGGTCGG
GCTGAACGGGGGGTTCGTGCACACAGCCCAGCTTGGAGCGAACGACCTACACCGAACTGAGATACCTACA
GCGTGAGCTATGAGAAAGCGCCACGCTTCCCGAAGGGAGAAAGGCGGACAGGTATCCGGTAAGCGGCAGG
GTCGGAACAGGAGAGCGCACGAGGGAGCTTCCAGGGGGAAACGCCTGGTATCTTTATAGTCCTGTCGGGT
TTCGCCACCTCTGACTTGAGCGTCGATTTTTGTGATGCTCGTCAGGGGGGCGGAGCCTATGGAAAAACGC
CAGCAACGCGGCCTTTTTACGGTTCCTGGCCTTTTGCTGGCCTTTTGCTCACATGTTCTTTCCTGCGTTA
TCCCCTGATTCTGTGGATAACCGTATTACCGCCATGCATTAGTTATTAATAGTAATCAATTACGGGGTCA
TTAGTTCATAGCCCATATATGGAGTTCCG
Features (pLannotate 1.2.2; 18 found; start..end, strand, type, name):
      1..304     +  enhancer       CMV enhancer: human cytomegalovirus immediate early enhancer
    305..508     +  promoter       CMV promoter: human cytomegalovirus (CMV) immediate early promoter
    504..537     +  LTR            5' LTR (truncated) (fragment): truncated 5' long terminal repeat (LTR) from HIV-1
    553..571     +  promoter       T7 promoter: promoter for bacteriophage T7 RNA polymerase
    605..1321    +  CDS            EGFP: EGFP is a basic (constitutively fluorescent) green fluorescent protein published in 1996, derived from Aequorea victoria. It is reported to be a rapidly-maturing weak dimer with moderate acid sensitivity.
   1322..1380    +  misc_feature   MCS (fragment): multiple cloning site
   1385..6568    +  CDS            TNKS1BP1: TB182_HUMAN - Also known as KIAA1741, TAB182. Experimental evidence at protein level: Swiss-Prot protein existence level 1. From Homo sapiens (Human).
   6598..6682    +  CDS            large T antigen (fragment): large T antigen from SV40 (simian virus 40)
   6705..6826    +  polyA_signal   SV40 poly(A) signal: SV40 polyadenylation signal
   6860..7288    -  rep_origin     f1 ori (sequence partly withheld): f1 bacteriophage origin of replication; arrow indicates direction of (+) strand synthesis
   7315..7419    +  promoter       AmpR promoter: bla
   7421..7778    +  promoter       SV40 promoter: SV40 enhancer and early promoter
   7813..8607    +  CDS            NeoR/KanR: aminoglycoside phosphotransferase from Tn5; aph(3')-II (or nptII); confers resistance to neomycin, kanamycin, and G418 (Geneticin®)
   8628..8780    +  CDS            ble (fragment): BLE_KLEPN - Experimental evidence at protein level: Swiss-Prot protein existence level 1. Binding protein with a strong affinity to the bleomycin family of antibiotics. Binds to CL990; an antimitotic-antibiotic compound. From Klebsiella pneumoniae.
   8839..8886    +  polyA_signal   HSV TK poly(A) signal: herpes simplex virus thymidine kinase polyadenylation signal (Cole and Stacy, 1985)
   8977..8993    -  polyA_signal   bGH poly(A) signal (fragment): bovine growth hormone polyadenylation signal
   9215..9803    +  rep_origin     ori: high-copy-number ColE1/pMB1/pBR322/pUC origin of replication
   9918..9977    +  enhancer       CMV enhancer (fragment): human cytomegalovirus immediate early enhancer
