[The description below was written by a language model from this plasmid's Addgene catalogue record and pLannotate feature annotations shown in this document.]
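Description:
pT7-EGFP-C1-HsTAB182_K is a mammalian expression plasmid of about 10 kb that produces human TAB182 (TNKS1BP1, also known as KIAA1741) fused to the C-terminus of EGFP. The catalogue lists the backbone as unknown, but the name and the annotated features fit an EGFP-C1-type vector into which a T7 promoter has been added. It is maintained in E. coli at high copy through a ColE1/pUC-type origin and also carries an f1 origin for single-stranded DNA production. Selection relies on a single NeoR/KanR (Tn5 aminoglycoside phosphotransferase) gene placed behind tandem bacterial (AmpR/bla) and SV40 early promoters and terminated by an HSV TK polyadenylation signal. This arrangement gives kanamycin resistance in bacteria and allows G418 selection in mammalian cells.

The expression cassette is driven by the human CMV immediate early enhancer and promoter. A bacteriophage T7 promoter sits just upstream of the EGFP coding sequence, so the same fusion could also be transcribed by T7 RNA polymerase. EGFP is followed by a remnant of the multiple cloning site, which serves as a linker, then the roughly 5.2 kb TNKS1BP1 open reading frame and an SV40 polyadenylation signal. The insert was cloned from a Kazusa cDNA clone and is recorded as having two silent differences from the NCBI reference transcript. Several short annotated fragments (HIV-1 LTR, SV40 large T antigen, ble, bGH poly(A)) are probably incidental matches to backbone sequence rather than functional elements.

The stated purpose is mammalian expression of HsTAB182. The GFP tag would allow fluorescence localisation or tag-based pull-down of the protein. The associated study concerned recruitment of cytoplasmic deadenylase complexes to miRNA targets by GW182 proteins.
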