Addgene plasmid #146777: pT7-EGFP-C1-HsTAB182_K
Purpose: Mammalian Expression of HsTAB182
Depositing lab: Elisa Izaurralde. Depositing organization: Max Planck Institute for Developmental Biology. Publication: GW182 proteins directly recruit cytoplasmic deadenylase complexes to miRNA targets. Braun JE, Huntzinger E, Fauser M, Izaurralde E. Mol Cell. 2011 Oct 7;44(1):120-33. 10.1016/j.molcel.2011.09.007 PubMed 21981923.
Backbone
  Vector backbone: Unknown
  Vector type: Mammalian Expression
Growth in bacteria
  Bacterial resistance: Kanamycin, 50 μg/mL
  Growth temperature: 37°C
  Growth strain: DH5alpha
  Copy number: High Copy
Gene/Insert
  Gene/Insert name: HsTAB182 (alt name: HsTAB182 cloned from Kazusa clone: KIAA1741)
  Species: H. sapiens (human)
  Mutation: 2 silent mutations compared to the sequence given by NCBI: NM_033396.2
  Entrez Gene: TNKS1BP1 (a.k.a. TAB182, FLJ45975, KIAA1741)
  Cloning method: Unknown
Terms and licenses: Academic/Nonprofit Terms; Industry Terms: Not Available to Industry
Depositor comments: Plasmids from this collection were made available to the research community and donated after the lab closed. Please note that the sequence provided by the depositing laboratory may be theoretical/predicted or based on Sanger sequencing results. There may be discrepancies between sequencing results obtained by Addgene and the depositor sequence. If an Addgene verified sequence is not available, please contact before placing your order to request that our lab fully sequence the plasmid.
How to cite: pT7-EGFP-C1-HsTAB182_K was a gift from Elisa Izaurralde (Addgene plasmid # 146777 ; http://n2t.net/addgene:146777 ; RRID:Addgene_146777)
